LOCUS       Exported 8067 bp ds-DNA circular SYN 08-NOV-2022
DEFINITION  synthetic circular DNA
ACCESSION   .
VERSION     .
KEYWORDS    pBMN FKBP(DD)-YFP
SOURCE      synthetic DNA construct
  ORGANISM  synthetic DNA construct
REFERENCE   1 (bases 1 to 8067)
  AUTHORS   Banaszynski LA, Chen LC, Maynard-Smith LA, Ooi AG, Wandless TJ
  TITLE     A rapid, reversible, and tunable method to regulate protein function
            in living cells using synthetic small molecules.
  JOURNAL   Cell. 2006 Sep 8;126(5):995-1004.
  PUBMED    16959577
REFERENCE   2 (bases 1 to 8067)
  AUTHORS   .
  TITLE     Direct Submission
  JOURNAL   Exported Nov 8, 2022 from SnapGene Server 1.1.58
            http://www.snapgene.com
FEATURES             Location/Qualifiers
     source          1..8067
                     /organism="synthetic DNA construct"
                     /mol_type="other DNA"
     LTR             867..1336
                     /note="long terminal repeat from Moloney murine leukemia
                     virus"
     misc_feature    1401..1758
                     /label=MMLV Psi
                     /note="packaging signal of Moloney murine leukemia virus
                     (MMLV)"
     CDS             1823..2239
                     /label=gag (truncated)
                     /note="truncated Moloney murine leukemia virus (MMLV) gag
                     gene lacking the start codon"
     primer_bind     2169..2191
                     /label=pLXSN 5'
                     /note="Murine stem cell virus, forward primer. Also called
                     MSCV"
     primer_bind     2207..2223
                     /label=pBABE 5'
                     /note="Psi packaging signal, forward primer for pBABE
                     vectors"
     misc_feature    2249..2623
                     /label=pol region
                     /note="Moloney murine leukemia virus (MMLV) pol region
                     containing the splice acceptor site"
     primer_bind     2561..2577
                     /label=pBMN 5'
                     /note="MMLV sequence, for inserts in pBMN retroviral
                     vector"
     regulatory      2632..2641
                     /regulatory_class="other"
                     /note="vertebrate consensus sequence for strong initiation
                     of translation (Kozak, 1987)"
     CDS             2638..2961
                     /codon_start=1
                     /product="destabilization domain that can be stabilized by
                     Shield1 in the ProteoTuner(TM) system"
                     /label=DD
                     /note="L106P mutant of FKBP12"
                     /translation="MGVQVETISPGDGRTFPKRGQTCVVHYTGMLEDGKKVDSSRDRNK
                     PFKFMLGKQEVIRGWEEGVAQMSVGQRAKLTISPDYAYGATGHPGIIPPHATLVFDVEL
                     LKPE"
     CDS             2968..3681
                     /codon_start=1
                     /product="enhanced YFP"
                     /label=EYFP
                     /note="mammalian codon-optimized"
                     /translation="VSKGEELFTGVVPILVELDGDVNGHKFSVSGEGEGDATYGKLTLK
                     FICTTGKLPVPWPTLVTTFGYGLQCFARYPDHMKQHDFFKSAMPEGYVQERTIFFKDDG
                     NYKTRAEVKFEGDTLVNRIELKGIDFKEDGNILGHKLEYNYNSHNVYIMADKQKNGIKV
                     NFKIRHNIEDGSVQLADHYQQNTPIGDGPVLLPDNHYLSYQSALSKDPNEKRDHMVLLE
                     FVTAAGITLGMDELYK"
     primer_bind     complement(3010..3031)
                     /label=EGFP-N
                     /note="EGFP, reverse primer"
     primer_bind     complement(3271..3290)
                     /label=EXFP-R
                     /note="For distinguishing EGFP variants, reverse primer"
     primer_bind     3618..3639
                     /label=EGFP-C
                     /note="EGFP, forward primer"
     CDS             3688..3714
                     /codon_start=1
                     /product="HA (human influenza hemagglutinin) epitope tag"
                     /label=HA
                     /translation="YPYDVPDYA"
     misc_feature    3771..4356
                     /label=IRES2
                     /note="internal ribosome entry site (IRES) of the
                     encephalomyocarditis virus (EMCV)"
     primer_bind     complement(3937..3954)
                     /label=IRES reverse
                     /note="IRES internal ribosome entry site, reverse primer.
                     Also called pCDH-rev"
     primer_bind     4164..4183
                     /label=IRES-F
                     /note="IRES internal ribosome entry site, forward primer"
     CDS             4357..5040
                     /codon_start=1
                     /product="far-red fluorescent variant of Heteractis crispa
                     chromoprotein"
                     /label=HcRed1
                     /note="mammalian codon-optimized"
                     /translation="MVSGLLKESMRIKMYMEGTVNGHYFKCEGEGDGNPFAGTQSMRIH
                     VTEGAPLPFAFDILAPCCEYGSRTFVHHTAEIPDFFKQSFPEGFTWERTTTYEDGGILT
                     AHQDTSLEGNCLIYKVKVHGTNFPADGPVMKNKSGGWEPSTEVVYPENGVLCGRNVMAL
                     KVGDRHLICHHYTSYRSKKAVRALTMPGFHFTDIRLQMLRKKKDEYFELYEASVARYSD
                     LPEKAN"
     CDS             5053..5739
                     /codon_start=1
                     /product="far-red fluorescent variant of Heteractis crispa
                     chromoprotein"
                     /label=HcRed1
                     /note="mammalian codon-optimized"
                     /translation="MVSGLLKESMRIKMYMEGTVNGHYFKCEGEGDGNPFAGTQSMRIH
                     VTEGAPLPFAFDILAPCCEYGSRTFVHHTAEIPDFFKQSFPEGFTWERTTTYEDGGILT
                     AHQDTSLEGNCLIYKVKVHGTNFPADGPVMKNKSGGWEPSTEVVYPENGVLCGRNVMAL
                     KVGDRHLICHHYTSYRSKKAVRALTMPGFHFTDIRLQMLRKKKDEYFELYEASVARYSD
                     LPEKAN"
     LTR             5910..6379
                     /note="long terminal repeat from Moloney murine leukemia
                     virus"
     primer_bind     complement(6509..6526)
                     /label=L4440
                     /note="L4440 vector, forward primer"
     rep_origin      complement(6680..7268)
                     /direction=LEFT
                     /label=ori
                     /note="high-copy-number ColE1/pMB1/pBR322/pUC origin of
                     replication"
     primer_bind     complement(6760..6779)
                     /label=pBR322ori-F
                     /note="pBR322 origin, forward primer"
     CDS             7392..185
                     /codon_start=1
                     /gene="bla"
                     /product="beta-lactamase"
                     /label=AmpR
                     /note="confers resistance to ampicillin, carbenicillin, and
                     related antibiotics"
                     /translation="MSIQHFRVALIPFFAAFCLPVFAHPETLVKVKDAEDQLGARVGYI
                     ELDLNSGKILESFRPEERFPMMSTFKVLLCGAVLSRIDAGQEQLGRRIHYSQNDLVEYS
                     PVTEKHLTDGMTVRELCSAAITMSDNTAANLLLTTIGGPKELTAFLHNMGDHVTRLDRW
                     EPELNEAIPNDERDTTMPVAMATTLRKLLTGELLTLASRQQLIDWMEADKVAGPLLRSA
                     LPAGWFIADKSGAGERGSRGIIAALGPDGKPSRIVVIYTTGSQATMDERNRQIAEIGAS
                     LIKHW"
     primer_bind     complement(7610..7629)
                     /label=Amp-R
                     /note="Ampicillin resistance gene, reverse primer"
ORIGIN
        1 gctggtttat tgctgataaa tctggagccg gtgagcgtgg gtctcgcggt atcattgcag
       61 cactggggcc agatggtaag ccctcccgta tcgtagttat ctacacgacg gggagtcagg
      121 caactatgga tgaacgaaat agacagatcg ctgagatagg tgcctcactg attaagcatt
      181 ggtaactgtc agaccaagtt tactcatata tactttagat tgatttgcgg ccggccgcaa
      241 aaggatctag gtgaagatcc tttttgataa tctcatgagc ggatacatat ttgaatgtat
      301 ttagaaaaat aaacaaatag gggttccgcg cacatttccc cgaaaagtgc caccagcttt
      361 gctcttagga gtttcctaat acatcccaaa ctcaaatata taaagcattt gacttgttct
      421 atgccctagg gggcgggggg aagctaagcc agcttttttt aacatttaaa atgttaattc
      481 cattttaaat gcacagatgt ttttatttca taagggtttc aatgtgcatg aatgctgcaa
      541 tattcctgtt accaaagcta gtataaataa aaatagataa acgtggaaat tacttagagt
      601 ttctgtcatt aacgtttcct tcctcagttg acaacataaa tgcgctgctg agaagccagt
      661 ttgcatctgt caggatcaat ttcccattat gccagtcata ttaattacta gtcaattagt
      721 tgatttttat ttttgacata tacatgtgaa agaccccacc tgtaggtttg gcaagctagc
      781 ttaagtaacg ccattttgca aggcatggaa aaatacataa ctgagaatag aaaagttcag
      841 atcaaggtca ggaacagatg gaacagctga atatgggcca aacaggatat ctgtggtaag
      901 cagttcctgc cccggctcag ggccaagaac agatggaaca gctgaatatg ggccaaacag
      961 gatatctgtg gtaagcagtt cctgccccgg ctcagggcca agaacagatg gtccccagat
     1021 gcggtccagc cctcagcagt ttctagagaa ccatcagatg tttccagggt gccccaagga
     1081 cctgaaatga ccctgtgcct tatttgaact aaccaatcag ttcgcttctc gcttctgttc
     1141 gcgcgcttct gctccccgag ctcaataaaa gagcccacaa cccctcactc ggcgcgccag
     1201 tcctccgatt gactgagtcg cccgggtacc cgtgtatcca ataaaccctc ttgcagttgc
     1261 atccgacttg tggtctcgct gttccttggg agggtctcct ctgagtgatt gactacccgt
     1321 cagcgggggt ctttcatttg ggggctcgtc cgggatcggg agacccctgc ccagggacca
     1381 ccgacccacc accgggaggt aagctggcca gcaacttatc tgtgtctgtc cgattgtcta
     1441 gtgtctatga ctgattttat gcgcctgcgt cggtactagt tagctaacta gctctgtatc
     1501 tggcggaccc gtggtggaac tgacgagttc ggaacacccg gccgcaaccc tgggagacgt
     1561 cccagggact tcgggggccg tttttgtggc ccgacctgag tccaaaaatc ccgatcgttt
     1621 tggactcttt ggtgcacccc ccttagagga gggatatgtg gttctggtag gagacgagaa
     1681 cctaaaacag ttcccgcctc cgtctgaatt tttgctttcg gtttgggacc gaagccgcgc
     1741 cgcgcgtctt gtctgctgca gcatcgttct gtgttgtctc tgtctgactg tgtttctgta
     1801 tttgtctgaa aatatgggcc cgggccagac tgttaccact cccttaagtt tgaccttagg
     1861 tcactggaaa gatgtcgagc ggatcgctca caaccagtcg gtagatgtca agaagagacg
     1921 ttgggttacc ttctgctctg cagaatggcc aacctttaac gtcggatggc cgcgagacgg
     1981 cacctttaac cgagacctca tcacccaggt taagatcaag gtcttttcac ctggcccgca
     2041 tggacaccca gaccaggtcc cctacatcgt gacctgggaa gccttggctt ttgacccccc
     2101 tccctgggtc aagccctttg tacaccctaa gcctccgcct cctcttcctc catccgcccc
     2161 gtctctcccc cttgaacctc ctcgttcgac cccgcctcga tcctcccttt atccagccct
     2221 cactccttct ctaggcgccc ccatatggcc atatgagatc ttatatgggg cacccccgcc
     2281 ccttgtaaac ttccctgacc ctgacatgac aagagttact aacagcccct ctctccaagc
     2341 tcacttacag gctctctact tagtccagca cgaagtctgg agacctctgg cggcagccta
     2401 ccaagaacaa ctggaccgac cggtggtacc tcacccttac cgagtcggcg acacagtgtg
     2461 ggtccgccga caccagacta agaacctaga acctcgctgg aaaggacctt acacagtcct
     2521 gctgaccacc cccaccgccc tcaaagtaga cggcatcgca gcttggatac acgccgccca
     2581 cgtgaaggct gccgaccccg ggggtggacc atcctctaga ctgccggatc cgccaccatg
     2641 ggagtgcagg tggaaaccat ctccccagga gacgggcgca ccttccccaa gcgcggccag
     2701 acctgtgtgg tgcactacac cgggatgctt gaagatggaa agaaagtcga ttcctcccgg
     2761 gacagaaaca agccctttaa gtttatgcta ggcaagcagg aggtgatccg aggctgggaa
     2821 gaaggggttg cccagatgag tgtgggtcag agagccaaac tgactatatc tccagattat
     2881 gcctatggtg ccactgggca cccaggcatc atcccaccac atgccactct cgtcttcgat
     2941 gtggagcttc taaaaccgga agaattcgtg agcaagggcg aggagctgtt caccggggtg
     3001 gtgcccatcc tggtcgagct ggacggcgac gtaaacggcc acaagttcag cgtgtccggc
     3061 gagggcgagg gcgatgccac ctacggcaag ctgaccctga agttcatctg caccaccggc
     3121 aagctgcccg tgccctggcc caccctcgtg accaccttcg gctacggcct gcagtgcttc
     3181 gcccgctacc ccgaccacat gaagcagcac gacttcttca agtccgccat gcccgaaggc
     3241 tacgtccagg agcgcaccat cttcttcaag gacgacggca actacaagac ccgcgccgag
     3301 gtgaagttcg agggcgacac cctggtgaac cgcatcgagc tgaagggcat cgacttcaag
     3361 gaggacggca acatcctggg gcacaagctg gagtacaact acaacagcca caacgtctat
     3421 atcatggccg acaagcagaa gaacggcatc aaggtgaact tcaagatccg ccacaacatc
     3481 gaggacggca gcgtgcagct cgccgaccac taccagcaga acacccccat cggcgacggc
     3541 cccgtgctgc tgcccgacaa ccactacctg agctaccagt ccgccctgag caaagacccc
     3601 aacgagaagc gcgatcacat ggtcctgctg gagttcgtga ccgccgccgg gatcactctc
     3661 ggcatggacg agctgtacaa ggtcgactat ccgtacgacg taccagacta cgcactcgac
     3721 taactcgagg gccggcgcgc cgcggccgct acgtaaattc csshcccccc cccctctccc
     3781 yccccccccc taacgttact ggccgaagcc gcttggaata aggccggtgt gcgtttgtct
     3841 atatgttatt ttccaccata ttgccgtctt ttggcaatgt gagggcccgg aaacctggcc
     3901 ctgtcttctt gacgagcatt cctaggggtc tttcccctct cgccaaagga atgcaaggtc
     3961 tgttgaatgt cgtgaaggaa gcagttcctc tggaagcttc ttgaagacaa acaacgtctg
     4021 tagcgaccct ttgcaggcag cggaaccccc cacctggcga caggtgcctc tgcggccaaa
     4081 agccacgtgt ataagataca cctgcaaagg cggcacaacc ccagtgccac gttgtgagtt
     4141 ggatagttgt ggaaagagtc aaatggctct cctcaagcgt attcaacaag gggctgaagg
     4201 atgcccagaa ggtaccccat tgtatgggat ctgatctggg gcctcggtgc acatgcttta
     4261 catgtgttta gtcgaggtta aaaaaacgtc taggcccccc gaaccacggg gacgtggttt
     4321 tcctttgaaa aacacgatga taatatggcc acaaccatgg tgagcggcct gctgaaggag
     4381 agtatgcgca tcaagatgta catggagggc accgtgaacg gccactactt caagtgcgag
     4441 ggcgagggcg acggcaaccc cttcgccggc acccagagca tgagaatcca cgtgaccgag
     4501 ggcgcccccc tgcccttcgc cttcgacatc ctggccccct gctgcgagta cggcagcagg
     4561 accttcgtgc accacaccgc cgagatcccc gacttcttca agcagagctt ccccgagggc
     4621 ttcacctggg agagaaccac cacctacgag gacggcggca tcctgaccgc ccaccaggac
     4681 accagcctgg agggcaactg cctgatctac aaggtgaagg tgcacggcac caacttcccc
     4741 gccgacggcc ccgtgatgaa gaacaagagc ggcggctggg agcccagcac cgaggtggtg
     4801 taccccgaga acggcgtgct gtgcggccgg aacgtgatgg ccctgaaggt gggcgaccgg
     4861 cacctgatct gccaccacta caccagctac cggagcaaga aggccgtgcg cgccctgacc
     4921 atgcccggct tccacttcac cgacatccgg ctccagatgc tgcggaagaa gaaggacgag
     4981 tacttcgagc tgtacgaggc cagcgtggcc cggtacagcg acctgcccga gaaggccaac
     5041 agatctcccg ggatggtgag cggcctgctg aaggagagta tgcgcatcaa gatgtacatg
     5101 gagggcaccg tgaacggcca ctacttcaag tgcgagggcg agggcgacgg caaccccttc
     5161 gccggcaccc agagcatgag aatccacgtg accgagggcg cccccctgcc cttcgccttc
     5221 gacatcctgg ccccctgctg cgagtacggc agcaggacct tcgtgcacca caccgccgag
     5281 atccccgact tcttcaagca gagcttcccc gagggcttca cctgggagag aaccaccacc
     5341 tacgaggacg gcggcatcct gaccgcccac caggacacca gcctggaggg caactgcctg
     5401 atctacaagg tgaaggtgca cggcaccaac ttccccgccg acggccccgt gatgaagaac
     5461 aagagcggcg gctgggagcc cagcaccgag gtggtgtacc ccgagaacgg cgtgctgtgc
     5521 ggccggaacg tgatggccct gaaggtgggc gaccggcacc tgatctgcca ccactacacc
     5581 agctaccgga gcaagaaggc cgtgcgcgcc ctgaccatgc ccggcttcca cttcaccgac
     5641 atccggctcc agatgctgcg gaagaagaag gacgagtact tcgagctgta cgaggccagc
     5701 gtggcccggt acagcgacct gcccgagaag gccaactgag tcgacgataa aataaaagat
     5761 tttatttagt ctccagaaaa aggggggaat gaaagacccc acctgtaggt ttggcaagct
     5821 agcttaagta acgccatttt gcaaggcatg gaaaaataca taactgagaa tagagaagtt
     5881 cagatcaagg tcaggaacag atggaacagc tgaatatggg ccaaacagga tatctgtggt
     5941 aagcagttcc tgccccggct cagggccaag aacagatgga acagctgaat atgggccaaa
     6001 caggatatct gtggtaagca gttcctgccc cggctcaggg ccaagaacag atggtcccca
     6061 gatgcggtcc agccctcagc agtttctaga gaaccatcag atgtttccag ggtgccccaa
     6121 ggacctgaaa tgaccctgtg ccttatttga actaaccaat cagttcgctt ctcgcttctg
     6181 ttcgcgcgct tctgctcccc gagctcaata aaagagccca caacccctca ctcggggcgc
     6241 cagtcctccg attgactgag tcgcccgggt acccgtgtat ccaataaacc ctcttgcagt
     6301 tgcatccgac ttgtggtctc gctgttcctt gggagggtct cctctgagtg attgactacc
     6361 cgtcagcggg ggtctttcac atgcagcatg tatcaaaatt aatttggttt tttttcttaa
     6421 gtatttacat taaatggcca tagttgcatt aatgaatcgg ccaacgcgcg gggagaggcg
     6481 gtttgcgtat tgggcgctct tccgcttcct cgctcactga ctcgctgcgc tcggtcgttc
     6541 ggctgcggcg agcggtatca gctcactcaa aggcggtaat acggttatcc acagaatcag
     6601 gggataacgc aggaaagaac atgtgagcaa aaggccagca aaaggccagg aaccgtaaaa
     6661 aggccgcgtt gctggcgttt ttccataggc tccgcccccc tgacgagcat cacaaaaatc
     6721 gacgctcaag tcagaggtgg cgaaacccga caggactata aagataccag gcgtttcccc
     6781 ctggaagctc cctcgtgcgc tctcctgttc cgaccctgcc gcttaccgga tacctgtccg
     6841 cctttctccc ttcgggaagc gtggcgcttt ctcatagctc acgctgtagg tatctcagtt
     6901 cggtgtaggt cgttcgctcc aagctgggct gtgtgcacga accccccgtt cagcccgacc
     6961 gctgcgcctt atccggtaac tatcgtcttg agtccaaccc ggtaagacac gacttatcgc
     7021 cactggcagc agccactggt aacaggatta gcagagcgag gtatgtaggc ggtgctacag
     7081 agttcttgaa gtggtggcct aactacggct acactagaag aacagtattt ggtatctgcg
     7141 ctctgctgaa gccagttacc ttcggaaaaa gagttggtag ctcttgatcc ggcaaacaaa
     7201 ccaccgctgg tagcggtggt ttttttgttt gcaagcagca gattacgcgc agaaaaaaag
     7261 gatctcaaga agatcctttg atcttttcta cggggtctga cgctcagtgg aacgaaaact
     7321 cacgttaagg gattttggtc atgagacaat aaccctgata aatgcttcaa taatattgaa
     7381 aaaggaagag tatgagtatt caacatttcc gtgtcgccct tattcccttt tttgcggcat
     7441 tttgccttcc tgtttttgct cacccagaaa cgctggtgaa agtaaaagat gctgaagatc
     7501 agttgggtgc acgagtgggt tacatcgaac tggatctcaa cagcggtaag atccttgaga
     7561 gttttcgccc cgaagaacgt tttccaatga tgagcacttt taaagttctg ctatgtggcg
     7621 cggtattatc ccgtattgac gccgggcaag agcaactcgg tcgccgcata cactattctc
     7681 agaatgactt ggttgagtac tcaccagtca cagaaaagca tcttacggat ggcatgacag
     7741 taagagaatt atgcagtgct gccataacca tgagtgataa cactgcggcc aacttacttc
     7801 tgacaacgat cggaggaccg aaggagctaa ccgctttttt gcacaacatg ggggatcatg
     7861 taactcgcct tgatcgttgg gaaccggagc tgaatgaagc cataccaaac gacgagcgtg
     7921 acaccacgat gcctgtagca atggcaacaa cgttgcgcaa actattaact ggcgaactac
     7981 ttactctagc ttcccggcaa caattaatag actggatgga ggcggataaa gttgcaggac
     8041 cacttctgcg ctcggccctt ccggctg
//
