[The description below was written by a language model from this plasmid's Addgene catalogue record and the feature table of its GenBank file.]
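Description:
pBMN FKBP(DD)-YFP is an 8,067 bp Moloney murine leukemia virus-based retroviral vector built on the pBMN backbone, used to deliver a ligand-regulated fluorescent reporter into mammalian cells. In bacteria it is maintained through a ColE1/pUC-type origin and an ampicillin resistance (beta-lactamase) gene. The feature annotation calls this origin high-copy, but the catalogue lists the plasmid as low copy and notes that the LTR repeats are prone to recombination with loss of the insert. The viral portion consists of two MMLV LTRs flanking the Psi packaging signal, a truncated gag segment lacking its start codon, and a pol region carrying the splice acceptor. These elements allow the transcript to be packaged into virions when viral proteins are supplied in trans, and to integrate into target cells.

Expression is driven by the 5′ LTR. Following a Kozak sequence, the insert, cloned between BamHI and XhoI sites, encodes human FKBP12 carrying the F36V and L106P mutations, fused at its C terminus to enhanced YFP and then an HA epitope tag. The mutant FKBP12 acts as a destabilization domain: it confers instability on its fusion partner so the protein is rapidly degraded, unless a synthetic small-molecule ligand such as Shield1 binds and stabilizes it. YFP fluorescence therefore reports protein level as a reversible, dose-tunable function of ligand. Downstream, an EMCV IRES directs translation of two consecutive HcRed1 coding sequences, apparently a tandem far-red protein, from the same transcript. This provides a ligand-independent fluorescent marker for identifying or sorting transduced cells, as there is no drug selection cassette for mammalian cells. The construct serves as a reporter for characterizing this method of conditional protein regulation.
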