Addgene plasmid #31763: pBMN FKBP(DD)-YFP
Depositing lab: Thomas Wandless. Depositing organization: Stanford University. Publication: A rapid, reversible, and tunable method to regulate protein function in living cells using synthetic small molecules. Banaszynski LA, Chen LC, Maynard-Smith LA, Ooi AG, Wandless TJ. Cell. 2006 Sep 8;126(5):995-1004. 10.1016/j.cell.2006.07.025 PubMed 16959577.
Backbone
  Vector backbone: pBMN
  Backbone manufacturer: Garry Nolan
  Backbone size w/o insert (bp): 6943
  Vector type: Retroviral
  Selectable markers: HcRed fluorescence behind IRES
Growth in bacteria
  Bacterial resistance: Ampicillin, 100 μg/mL
  Growth temperature: 30°C
  Growth strain: Top10/P3
  Growth instructions: Culture at 30C to prevent recombination of LTR and lost insert. Takes >20 hours to get good culture at 30C
  Copy number: Low Copy
Gene/Insert
  Gene/Insert name: FKBP(DD)-YFP-HA (alt names: YFP and FKBP12 (destable domain); YFP fused with FK506 binding protein 1A( destable domain))
  Species: H. sapiens (human)
  Mutation: F36V, L106P on FKBP12
  GenBank ID: NM_000801
  Entrez Gene: FKBP1A (a.k.a. FKBP-12, FKBP-1A, FKBP1, FKBP12, PKC12, PKCI2, PPIASE)
  Promoter: LTR
  Tag / fusion protein: YFP (C terminal on insert); HA (C terminal on backbone)
  Cloning method: Restriction Enzyme; 5′ cloning site BamHI (not destroyed); 3′ cloning site XhoI (not destroyed)
  Sequencing primers: 5′ pBMN specific
Terms and licenses: Academic/Nonprofit Terms; Industry Terms: Not Available to Industry
How to cite: pBMN FKBP(DD)-YFP was a gift from Thomas Wandless (Addgene plasmid # 31763 ; http://n2t.net/addgene:31763 ; RRID:Addgene_31763)
