>Addgene plasmid #31763 | pBMN FKBP(DD)-YFP | addgene partial sequence | sequence record 37724 | pBABE-5
GAGATCTTATATGGGGCACCCCCGCCCCTTGTAAACTTCCCTGACCCTGACATGACAAGAGTTACTAACA
GCCCCTCTCTCCAAGCTCACTTACAGGCTCTCTACTTAGTCCAGCACGAAGTCTGGAGACCTCTGGCGGC
AGCCTACCAAGAACAACTGGACCGACCGGTGGTACCTCACCCTTACCGAGTCGGCGACACAGTGTGGGTC
CGCCGACACCAGACTAAGAACCTAGAACCTCGCTGGAAAGGACCTTACACAGTCCTGCTGACCACCCCCA
CCGCCCTCAAAGTAGACGGCATCGCAGCTTGGATACACGCCGCCCACGTGAAGGCTGCCGACCCCGGGGG
TGGACCATCCTCTAGACTGCCGGATCCGCCACCATGGGAGTGCAGGTGGAAACCATCTCCCCAGGAGACG
GGCGCACCTTCCCCAAGCGCGGCCAGACCTGTGTGGTGCACTACACCGGGATGCTTGAAGATGGAAAGAA
AGTCGATTCCTCCCGGGACAGAAACAAGCCCTTTAAGTTTATGCTAGGCAAGCAGGAGGTGATCCGAGGC
TGGGAAGAAGGGGTTGCCCAGATGAGTGTGGGTCAGAGAGCCAAACTGACTATATCTCCAGATTATGCCT
ATGGTGCCACTGGGCACCCAGGCATCATCCCACCACATGCCACTCTCGTCTTCGATGTGGAGCTTCTAAA
ACCGGAAGAATTCGTGAGCAAGGGCGAGGAGCTGTTCACCGGGGTGGTGCCCATCCTGGTCGAGCTGGAC
GGCGACGTAAACGGCCACAAGTTCAGCGTGTCCGGCGAGGGCGAGGGCGATGCCACCTACGGCAAGCTGA
CCCTGAAGTTCATCTGCACCACCGGCAAGCTGCCCGTGCCCTGGCCCACCCTCGTGACCA
