>Addgene plasmid #31763 | pBMN FKBP(DD)-YFP | addgene partial sequence | sequence record 38368 | CMV-d2eGFP-F
ACTTAGAATCCGCCACAACATCGAGGACGGCAGCGTGCAGCTCGCCGACCACTACCAGCAGAACACCCCC
ATCGGCGACGGCCCCGTGCTGCTGCCCGACAACCACTACCTGAGCTACCAGTCCGCCCTGAGCAAAGACC
CCAACGAGAAGCGCGATCACATGGTCCTGCTGGAGTTCGTGACCGCCGCCGGGATCACTCTCGGCATGGA
CGAGCTGTACAAGGTCGACTATCCGTACGACGTACCAGACTACGCACTCGACTAACTCGAGGGCCGGCGC
GCCGCGGCCGCTACGTAAATTCCGCCCCCCCCCCCCC
